Addgene plasmid #222674: pYX-N-Puro-mNeon-WNK3
Purpose: endogenously tag WNK3 with N-terminal mNeon
Depositing lab: Jason Moffat. Depositing organization: University of Toronto. Publication: The TSC22D, WNK, and NRBP gene families exhibit functional buffering and evolved with Metazoa for cell volume regulation. Xiao YX, Lee SY, Aguilera-Uribe M, Samson R, Au A, Khanna Y, Liu Z, Cheng R, Aulakh K, Wei J, Farias AG, Reilly T, Birkadze S, Habsid A, Brown KR, Chan K, Mero P, Huang JQ, Billmann M, Rahman M, Myers C, Andrews BJ, Youn JY, Yip CM, Rotin D, Derry WB, Forman-Kay JD, Moses AM, Pritisanac I, Gingras AC, Moffat J. Cell Rep. 2024 Jul 23;43(7):114417. doi: 10.1016/j.celrep.2024.114417. Epub 2024 Jul 8. PubMed 38980795.
Backbone
  Vector backbone: pUC19
  Vector type: Bacterial Expression
  Selectable markers: Puromycin
Growth in bacteria
  Bacterial resistance: Ampicillin, 100 μg/mL
  Growth temperature: 37°C
  Growth strain: DH5alpha
  Copy number: High Copy
Gene/Insert
  Gene/Insert name: WNK3
  Species: H. sapiens (human)
  Entrez Gene: WNK3 (a.k.a. PRKWNK3)
  Tag / fusion protein: mNeon (N terminal on insert)
  Cloning method: Gibson Cloning
Terms and licenses: Academic/Nonprofit Terms; Industry Terms: Not Available to Industry
How to cite: pYX-N-Puro-mNeon-WNK3 was a gift from Jason Moffat (Addgene plasmid # 222674 ; http://n2t.net/addgene:222674 ; RRID:Addgene_222674)
