[The description below was written by a language model from this plasmid's Addgene catalogue record and pLannotate feature annotations shown in this document.]
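Description:
pYX-N-Puro-mNeon-WNK3 is a pUC19-based donor plasmid made to tag the endogenous human WNK3 gene with mNeonGreen at its N-terminus. Although catalogued as a bacterial expression vector, its stated purpose is genome knock-in rather than protein production in E. coli. It is maintained in bacteria through the high-copy ColE1/pUC origin and selected with ampicillin via the AmpR (β-lactamase) gene and its own promoter. Leftover pUC19 elements (the lacZα fragment, lac promoter, operator and CAP site, plus short bom, rop and lacI fragments) flank the insert, which was assembled by Gibson cloning and interrupts the lacZα region.

The payload runs in one orientation: a puromycin N-acetyltransferase coding sequence, then full-length mNeonGreen, then a roughly 530 nt fragment matching the human WNK3 coding sequence. Only this portion of WNK3 is present, not the full gene. This is consistent with the fragment acting as a homology arm that places the tag in frame with the start of the endogenous protein. About 600 nt of unannotated sequence lies upstream of PuroR and may be the corresponding upstream arm, but the record does not say so. No mammalian promoter is annotated ahead of PuroR, which suggests that puromycin resistance depends on correct integration at the WNK3 locus. The short unannotated gap between PuroR and mNeonGreen could hold a linker or a self-cleaving peptide, which the feature table also does not identify.

The nuclease or guide RNA used to drive integration is not described. The resulting knock-in cells would be puromycin selectable and express fluorescent WNK3 at native levels, suitable for imaging a kinase studied in the context of cell volume regulation.
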