Features (pLannotate 1.2.2; 13 found; start..end, strand, type, name):
    137..236     +  misc_feature   bom (fragment): basis of mobility region from pBR322
    242..399     -  CDS            lacZα (fragment): LacZα fragment of β-galactosidase; lacZ fragment
   1023..1619    +  CDS            PuroR (fragment): puromycin N-acetyltransferase; pac from Streptomyces; confers resistance to puromycin
   1758..2465    +  CDS            mNeonGreen: mNeonGreen is a basic (constitutively fluorescent) green/yellow fluorescent protein published in 2013, derived from Branchiostoma lanceolatum. It is reported to be a very rapidly-maturing monomer with moderate acid sensitivity.
   2493..3026    +  CDS            WNK3 (fragment): WNK3_HUMAN - Also known as KIAA1566 From Homo sapiens (Human).
   3138..3154    -  protein_bind   lac operator: The lac repressor binds to the lac operator to inhibit transcription in E. coli. This inhibition can be relieved by adding lactose or isopropyl-β-D-thiogalactopyranoside (IPTG). lac repressor encoded by lacI
   3162..3192    -  promoter       lac promoter: promoter for the E. coli lac operon
   3207..3228    -  protein_bind   CAP binding site: CAP binding activates transcription in the presence of cAMP. E. coli catabolite activator protein
   3241..3333    -  CDS            lacI (fragment): lac repressor; lacI; The lac repressor binds to the lac operator to inhibit transcription in E. coli. This inhibition can be relieved by adding lactose or isopropyl-β-D-thiogalactopyranoside (IPTG).
   3516..4104    -  rep_origin     ori: high-copy-number ColE1/pMB1/pBR322/pUC origin of replication
   4275..5135    -  CDS            AmpR: β-lactamase; bla; confers resistance to ampicillin, carbenicillin, and related antibiotics
   5136..5240    -  promoter       AmpR promoter: bla
   5335..35      +  CDS            rop (fragment) (across the origin): Rop protein, which maintains plasmids at low copy number; rop
>Addgene plasmid #222674 | pYX-N-Puro-mNeon-WNK3 | addgene full sequence | sequence record 448287 | Addgene NGS Result
TCGCGCGTTTCGGTGATGACGGTGAAAACCTCTGACACATGCAGCTCCCGGAGACGGTCACAGCTTGTCT
GTAAGCGGATGCCGGGAGCAGACAAGCCCGTCAGGGCGCGTCAGCGGGTGTTGGCGGGTGTCGGGGCTGG
CTTAACTATGCGGCATCAGAGCAGATTGTACTGAGAGTGCACCATATGCGGTGTGAAATACCGCACAGAT
GCGTAAGGAGAAAATACCGCATCAGGCGCCATTCGCCATTCAGGCTGCGCAACTGTTGGGAAGGGCGATC
GGTGCGGGCCTCTTCGCTATTACGCCAGCTGGCGAAAGGGGGATGTGCTGCAAGGCGATTAAGTTGGGTA
ACGCCAGGGTTTTCCCAGTCACGACGTTGTAAAACGACGGCCAGTGAATTCCCACTGAATTGTATAATTA
AAAATGGTTAAAATGGTAAATTTGACGATATGTATATTTTAGTACAGTAAAAGAAACTACTATTGATGAA
TTCCAGAATTTTAGACAAAAACCACCTAGAAACCATGTGGTTGTTTTACTTACTGTGTTTGTCACATTGT
GGCTAAGTGAACTCAGGGTTTGGGTACTCATTTTGAATTTGATGGATTGACAGATGGAGCTGAGAACTAG
GTTTCTAACCAATATTCATGCAATATGAAGACAGATTGAGCTATATACTAAGTAGTCTGCTAGACACTGA
GGACTAATGGTAAACAAGATAAGACACAGTCCCTAGAGTCTGCTGGTTCCTAAGATTGGACAGAAAAAAG
AATAAACTTCTTATTAAGGAAAAAGGGATTAAAAAATCAGGTGATTTGTTTTCTCCTTAATGATTTCCTT
TGTAGGGTGATTTTAAAATATCTTTTTCCCCCCCTTCAGGTTGCTATGGAAATACATGACCACGCAAAAG
GAAGTCCATTCTGATAATTCTGATACCTGAGATGTAACTGGACTGAAGAGTAGAAACAGGAAAAATTTTA
GTGCCAACTTTAATTACAATGGGCAAGAGCAAGACCGGTAGCATGACCGAGTACAAGCCCACGGTGCGCC
TCGCCACCCGCGACGACGTCCCCAGGGCCGTACGCACCCTCGCCGCCGCGTTCGCCGACTACCCCGCCAC
GCGCCACACCGTCGATCCGGACCGCCACATCGAGCGGGTCACCGAGCTGCAAGAACTCTTCCTCACGCGC
GTCGGGCTCGACATCGGCAAGGTGTGGGTCGCGGACGACGGCGCCGCGGTGGCGGTCTGGACCACGCCGG
AGAGCGTCGAAGCGGGGGCGGTGTTCGCCGAGATCGGCCCGCGCATGGCCGAGTTGAGCGGTTCCCGGCT
GGCCGCGCAGCAACAGATGGAAGGCCTCCTGGCGCCGCACCGGCCCAAGGAGCCCGCGTGGTTCCTGGCC
ACCGTCGGCGTCTCGCCCGACCACCAGGGCAAGGGTCTGGGCAGCGCCGTCGTGCTCCCCGGAGTGGAGG
CGGCCGAGCGCGCCGGGGTGCCCGCCTTCCTGGAGACCTCCGCGCCCCGCAACCTCCCCTTCTACGAGCG
GCTCGGCTTCACCGTCACCGCCGACGTCGAGGTGCCCGAAGGACCGCGCACCTGGTGCATGACCCGCAAG
CCCGGTGCCGGATCCGGAGCTACTAACTTCAGCCTGCTGAAGCAGGCCGGAGACGTGGAGGAGAACCCTG
GACCTTCTAGATACCCCTACGACGTGCCCGACTACGCCGGCTATCCGTATGATGTCCCGGACTATGCAGG
AAGCGGAATGGTGAGCAAGGGCGAGGAGGATAACATGGCCTCTCTCCCAGCGACACATGAGTTACACATC
TTTGGCTCCATCAACGGTGTGGACTTTGACATGGTGGGTCAGGGCACCGGCAATCCAAATGATGGTTATG
AGGAGTTAAACCTGAAGTCCACCAAGGGTGACCTCCAGTTCTCCCCCTGGATTCTGGTCCCTCATATCGG
GTATGGCTTCCATCAGTACCTGCCCTACCCTGACGGGATGTCGCCTTTCCAGGCCGCCATGGTAGATGGC
TCCGGATACCAAGTCCATCGCACAATGCAGTTTGAAGATGGTGCCTCCCTTACTGTTAACTACCGCTACA
CCTACGAGGGAAGCCACATCAAAGGAGAGGCCCAGGTGAAGGGGACTGGTTTCCCTGCTGACGGTCCTGT
GATGACCAACTCGCTGACCGCTGCGGACTGGTGCAGGTCGAAGAAGACTTACCCCAACGACAAAACCATC
ATCAGTACCTTTAAGTGGAGTTACACCACTGGAAATGGCAAGCGCTACCGGAGCACTGCGCGGACCACCT
ACACCTTTGCCAAGCCAATGGCGGCTAACTATCTGAAGAACCAGCCGATGTACGTGTTCCGTAAGACGGA
GCTCAAGCACTCCAAGACCGAGCTCAACTTCAAGGAGTGGCAAAAGGCCTTTACCGATGTGATGGGCATG
GACGAGCTGTACAAGGGAGGAAGCGGAGGATCTGGCGGTACCGCCACTGATTCAGGGGATCCAGCCAGCA
CAGAAGATTCTGAGAAACCTGATGGAATTTCATTTGAAAACAGAGTTCCCCAGGTCGCTGCAACTTTGAC
AGTAGAAGCTAGACTAAAGGAGAAAAACAGTACCTTCTCTGCTTCTGGGGAAACTGTAGAAAGGAAGAGA
TTTTTCCGAAAGAGTGTTGAAATGACGGAAGATGACAAAGTTGCCGAATCATCCCCCAAAGATGAGAGAA
TTAAGGCTGCAATGAATATTCCAAGAGTAGATAAGCTTCCTTCAAATGTGTTGAGAGGTGGACAAGAAGT
TAAATATGAACAGTGTTCAAAGTCAACCTCAGAAATCTCAAAAGATTGTTTCAAGGAGAAAAATGAAAAG
GAAATGGAAGAAGAAGCAGAAATGAAGGCTGTAGCTACTTCTCCTAGTGGCAGATTCCTGAAATTTGACA
TAGAACTAGGAAGAGGAGCATTTAAAACAGTATATAAAGGACTGGACACTGAAACATGGGTTGAGGTTGC
TTGGTGTGAGCTGCAGGTAGGTATATAATCTTCTTGGTTATAATAAATTCAAGTTTTAGCTGGCCTGGCC
TTCTGTGTGATTCATAAGCTTGGCGTAATCATGGTCATAGCTGTTTCCTGTGTGAAATTGTTATCCGCTC
ACAATTCCACACAACATACGAGCCGGAAGCATAAAGTGTAAAGCCTGGGGTGCCTAATGAGTGAGCTAAC
TCACATTAATTGCGTTGCGCTCACTGCCCGCTTTCCAGTCGGGAAACCTGTCGTGCCAGCTGCATTAATG
AATCGGCCAACGCGCGGGGAGAGGCGGTTTGCGTATTGGGCGCTCTTCCGCTTCCTCGCTCACTGACTCG
CTGCGCTCGGTCGTTCGGCTGCGGCGAGCGGTATCAGCTCACTCAAAGGCGGTAATACGGTTATCCACAG
AATCAGGGGATAACGCAGGAAAGAACATGTGAGCAAAAGGCCAGCAAAAGGCCAGGAACCGTAAAAAGGC
CGCGTTGCTGGCGTTTTTCCATAGGCTCCGCCCCCCTGACGAGCATCACAAAAATCGACGCTCAAGTCAG
AGGTGGCGAAACCCGACAGGACTATAAAGATACCAGGCGTTTCCCCCTGGAAGCTCCCTCGTGCGCTCTC
CTGTTCCGACCCTGCCGCTTACCGGATACCTGTCCGCCTTTCTCCCTTCGGGAAGCGTGGCGCTTTCTCA
TAGCTCACGCTGTAGGTATCTCAGTTCGGTGTAGGTCGTTCGCTCCAAGCTGGGCTGTGTGCACGAACCC
CCCGTTCAGCCCGACCGCTGCGCCTTATCCGGTAACTATCGTCTTGAGTCCAACCCGGTAAGACACGACT
TATCGCCACTGGCAGCAGCCACTGGTAACAGGATTAGCAGAGCGAGGTATGTAGGCGGTGCTACAGAGTT
CTTGAAGTGGTGGCCTAACTACGGCTACACTAGAAGAACAGTATTTGGTATCTGCGCTCTGCTGAAGCCA
GTTACCTTCGGAAAAAGAGTTGGTAGCTCTTGATCCGGCAAACAAACCACCGCTGGTAGCGGTGGTTTTT
TTGTTTGCAAGCAGCAGATTACGCGCAGAAAAAAAGGATCTCAAGAAGATCCTTTGATCTTTTCTACGGG
GTCTGACGCTCAGTGGAACGAAAACTCACGTTAAGGGATTTTGGTCATGAGATTATCAAAAAGGATCTTC
ACCTAGATCCTTTTAAATTAAAAATGAAGTTTTAAATCAATCTAAAGTATATATGAGTAAACTTGGTCTG
ACAGTTACCAATGCTTAATCAGTGAGGCACCTATCTCAGCGATCTGTCTATTTCGTTCATCCATAGTTGC
CTGACTCCCCGTCGTGTAGATAACTACGATACGGGAGGGCTTACCATCTGGCCCCAGTGCTGCAATGATA
CCGCGAGACCCACGCTCACCGGCTCCAGATTTATCAGCAATAAACCAGCCAGCCGGAAGGGCCGAGCGCA
GAAGTGGTCCTGCAACTTTATCCGCCTCCATCCAGTCTATTAATTGTTGCCGGGAAGCTAGAGTAAGTAG
TTCGCCAGTTAATAGTTTGCGCAACGTTGTTGCCATTGCTACAGGCATCGTGGTGTCACGCTCGTCGTTT
GGTATGGCTTCATTCAGCTCCGGTTCCCAACGATCAAGGCGAGTTACATGATCCCCCATGTTGTGCAAAA
AAGCGGTTAGCTCCTTCGGTCCTCCGATCGTTGTCAGAAGTAAGTTGGCCGCAGTGTTATCACTCATGGT
TATGGCAGCACTGCATAATTCTCTTACTGTCATGCCATCCGTAAGATGCTTTTCTGTGACTGGTGAGTAC
TCAACCAAGTCATTCTGAGAATAGTGTATGCGGCGACCGAGTTGCTCTTGCCCGGCGTCAATACGGGATA
ATACCGCGCCACATAGCAGAACTTTAAAAGTGCTCATCATTGGAAAACGTTCTTCGGGGCGAAAACTCTC
AAGGATCTTACCGCTGTTGAGATCCAGTTCGATGTAACCCACTCGTGCACCCAACTGATCTTCAGCATCT
TTTACTTTCACCAGCGTTTCTGGGTGAGCAAAAACAGGAAGGCAAAATGCCGCAAAAAAGGGAATAAGGG
CGACACGGAAATGTTGAATACTCATACTCTTCCTTTTTCAATATTATTGAAGCATTTATCAGGGTTATTG
TCTCATGAGCGGATACATATTTGAATGTATTTAGAAAAATAAACAAATAGGGGTTCCGCGCACATTTCCC
CGAAAAGTGCCACCTGACGTCTAAGAAACCATTATTATCATGACATTAACCTATAAAAATAGGCGTATCA
CGAGGCCCTTTCGTC
